Addgene plasmid #167945: pBAD-deLACCO
Purpose: Fluorescent biosensor control for extracellular L-lactate
Depositing lab: Robert Campbell. Depositing organization: The University of Tokyo. Publication: A genetically encoded fluorescent biosensor for extracellular L-lactate. Nasu Y, Murphy-Royal C, Wen Y, Haidey JN, Molina RS, Aggarwal A, Zhang S, Kamijo Y, Paquet ME, Podgorski K, Drobizhev M, Bains JS, Lemieux MJ, Gordon GR, Campbell RE. Nat Commun. 2021 Dec 6;12(1):7058. doi: 10.1038/s41467-021-27332-2. PubMed 34873165.
Backbone
  Vector backbone: pBAD
  Backbone manufacturer: Thermo Fisher Scientific
  Backbone size w/o insert (bp): 4000
  Total vector size (bp): 5834
  Vector type: Bacterial Expression
Growth in bacteria
  Bacterial resistance: Ampicillin, 100 μg/mL
  Growth temperature: 37°C
  Growth strain: DH5alpha
  Copy number: High Copy
Gene/Insert
  Gene/Insert name: deLACCO
  Species: Synthetic
  Insert size (bp): 1997
  Promoter: araBAD
  Cloning method: Restriction Enzyme; 5′ cloning site XhoI (not destroyed); 3′ cloning site HindIII (not destroyed)
  Sequencing primers: 5′ pBAD forward; 3′ pBAD reverse
Terms and licenses: Academic/Nonprofit Terms; Industry Terms: Not Available to Industry
Depositor comments: Please visit https://www.biorxiv.org/content/10.1101/2021.03.05.434048v1 for bioRxiv preprint.
How to cite: pBAD-deLACCO was a gift from Robert Campbell (Addgene plasmid # 167945 ; http://n2t.net/addgene:167945 ; RRID:Addgene_167945)
