[The description below was written by a language model from this plasmid's Addgene catalogue record and pLannotate feature annotations shown in this document.]
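Description:
pBAD-deLACCO is a 5.8 kb bacterial expression plasmid built on the commercial pBAD backbone and used to produce deLACCO, a synthetic protein described in the record as a control for a genetically encoded fluorescent biosensor of extracellular L-lactate. It is maintained in E. coli through a ColE1/pMB1-type origin, listed as high copy and consistent with the fact that only a fragment of the rop copy-control gene remains. Selection is with ampicillin, through a β-lactamase gene driven by its own promoter. A pBR322-derived bom (basis of mobility) region is also present.

The roughly 2 kb deLACCO insert was cloned between XhoI and HindIII sites downstream of the araBAD promoter. The divergently transcribed araC gene on the same plasmid supplies the regulator, so expression is held low until L-arabinose is added. The reading frame begins with the N-terminal leader typical of pBAD. The annotation shows a short tag fragment that probably corresponds to a 6xHis stretch, followed by the T7 gene 10 leader, which aids translation, and the Xpress epitope with its enterokinase cleavage site. These elements allow affinity purification, detection and tag removal.

Within the insert, the annotation identifies only an EGFP-related green fluorescent protein segment. The flanking coding sequence is unannotated and presumably corresponds to the sensing domain. The record does not say what that domain is or what change makes this variant a control rather than a working sensor. Transcription ends at the rrnB T1 and T2 terminators, which are preceded by a piece of 5S rRNA sequence carried over from the rrnB operon. The plasmid is suited to arabinose-induced production and purification of the control protein in E. coli, for in vitro comparison with the functional lactate biosensor.
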