Features (pLannotate 1.2.2; 14 found; start..end, strand, type, name):
     46..66      +  CDS            capTEV™ (fragment): composite tag for in vivo biotinylation, TEV protease cleavage, and 6xHis tagging
     67..99      +  CDS            T7 tag (gene 10 leader): leader peptide from bacteriophage T7 gene 10 promotes efficient translation in E. coli
    103..126     +  CDS            Xpress™ tag: Xpress™ epitope tag, including an enterokinase recognition and cleavage site
    727..1446    +  CDS            cEGFP: cEGFP is a basic (constitutively fluorescent) green fluorescent protein published in 2008, derived from Aequorea victoria.
   2001..2116    +  ncRNA          5S rRNA: Accession: RF00001 - 5S ribosomal RNA
   2120..2206    +  terminator     rrnB T1 terminator: Escherichia coli rrnB; transcription terminator T1 from the E. coli rrnB gene
   2298..2325    +  terminator     rrnB T2 terminator: transcription terminator T2 from the E. coli rrnB gene
   2344..2435    +  promoter       AmpR promoter: bla
   2436..3296    +  CDS            AmpR: β-lactamase; bla; confers resistance to ampicillin, carbenicillin, and related antibiotics
   3467..4055    +  rep_origin     ori: high-copy-number ColE1/pMB1/pBR322/pUC origin of replication
   4241..4381    -  misc_feature   bom: basis of mobility region from pBR322
   4483..4523    -  CDS            rop (fragment): Rop protein, which maintains plasmids at low copy number; rop
   4645..5523    -  CDS            araC: L-arabinose regulatory protein; araC
   5550..5834    +  promoter       araBAD promoter: araBAD; promoter of the L-arabinose operon of E. coli; the araC regulatory gene is transcribed in the opposite direction (Guzman et al., 1995)
>Addgene plasmid #167945 | pBAD-deLACCO | addgene full sequence | sequence record 330589 | Addgene NGS Result
ACCCGTTTTTTGGGCTAACAGGAGGAATTAACCATGGGGGGTTCTCATCATCATCATCATCATGGTATGG
CTAGCATGACTGGTGGACAGCAAATGGGTCGGGATCTGTACGACGATGACGATAAGGATCCGAGCTCGAG
AATGTTCTCTCCCTTGGCAGTGGCCCAGGCTCGACGCTATAGGTGGAGGATTCAAACCGCGTGGGATGCT
GGAACAGTAGGCTACAGTCTGTTCCAAAAGTTTACGGAGCGGGTAAAGGAACTGACGGATGGACAGCTTG
AGGTCCAGCCTTTTCCAGCGGGTGCAGTCGTAGGCACGTTTGATATGTTCGACGCGGTCAAGACTGGAGT
TTTGGACGGAATGAATCCTTTCACGCTGTTTTGGGCAGGGAGGATGCCGGTTACAGCTTTCCTCTCCAGC
TACGCCCTCGGGTTGGACCGACCTGACCAGTGGGAAACATGGTTTTACTCCCTGGGTGGCCTCGACAACG
CCCGACGAGCCTTTGCCGAGCAAGGCCTCTTCTACGTGGGACCAGTTCAGCACGACCTCAATACAATTCA
TTCAAGGAAGCCGATCCGGAGATTTGAGGACTTCAAAGGTGTCAAGCTCCGAGTGCCGGGCGGCATGATT
GCGGAAGTTTTTGCGGCCGCAGGAGCTTCCACCGTCCTCTTGCCTGGGGGGGAGGTCTACCCCGCTCTGG
AAAGAGGGGTAATAGATTGGAGCCACAACGTCTATATCATGGCCGACAAGCAGAGGAACGGCATCAAGGC
GAACTTCGAGATCCGCCACAACATCGAGGACGGCGGCGTGCAGCTCGCCTACCACTACCAGCAGAACACC
CCCATCGGCGACGGCCCCGTGCTGCTGCCCGACAACCACTACCTGAGCACCCAGACCAAACTTTCGAAAG
ACCCCAACGAGAAGCGCGATCACATGGTCCTGCTGGAGTTCGTGACCGCCGCCGGGATCACTCTCGGCAT
GGACGAGCTGTACAAGGGCGGTACCGGAGGGAGAATGGTGAGCAAGGGCGAGGAGCTGTTCACCGGGGTG
GTGCCCATCCTGGTCGAGCTGGACGGCGACGTAAACGGCCACAAGTTCAGCGTGTCCGGCGAGGGTGAGG
GCGATGCCACCTCCGGCAAGCTGACCCTGAAGTTCATCTGCACCACCGGCAAGCTGCCCGTGCCCTGGCC
CACCCTCGTGACCACCCTGACCTACGGCGTGCAGTGCTTCAGCCGCTACCCCGACCACATGAAGCAGCAC
GACTTCTTCAAGTCGGCCATGCCCGAAGGCTACATCCAGGAGCGCACCATCTTCTTCAAGGACGACGGCA
ACTACAAGACCCGCGCCGAGGTGAAGTTCGAGGGCGACACCCTGGTGAACCGCATCGAGCTGAAGGGCAT
CGACTTCAAGGAGGACGGCAACATCCTGGGGCATAAGCTGGAGTACAGCTTTAACGATGGTGGTGCGGCT
AATTTTGTTGGGCCTGCAGTAAACTATAACTTGGGGTTCCATCAGGTGGCAAAGTACATCATAATGGGGC
CTCCAGAGACGCCTGCCATTCATCAACCTGTAGACCTCATGGACTTCACCATAAACCTTAATCGGTGGCG
CAGCCTTCCAAAGCCTCTGCAAGAAAGATTCATCGCGGCGGTTCACGAGTACTCTTGGATTCACTACGCA
GGCATTCAGAAGGCTAATTTGGAGGCGTGGCCGAAATATCGGCAGGCAGGTGTTGAGGTCATCCGGCTGA
GCAACGAGGATGTTAGAAAATTCAGGCGACTCGCTATTCCCATTTGGTTTAAGTGGGCTAAGATGGATAA
ATACTCACGAGAGGCATTCGCGTCCCAACTGGAGTATATGAAAGGTATAGGTTACGTTACGGACGAGGAA
TTGAAGGGCTTGAGCCTGTGAAAGCTTGGCTGTTTTGGCGGATGAGAGAAGATTTTCAGCCTGATACAGA
TTAAATCAGAACGCAGAAGCGGTCTGATAAAACAGAATTTGCCTGGCGGCAGTAGCGCGGTGGTCCCACC
TGACCCCATGCCGAACTCAGAAGTGAAACGCCGTAGCGCCGATGGTAGTGTGGGGTCTCCCCATGCGAGA
GTAGGGAACTGCCAGGCATCAAATAAAACGAAAGGCTCAGTCGAAAGACTGGGCCTTTCGTTTTATCTGT
TGTTTGTCGGTGAACGCTCTCCTGAGTAGGACAAATCCGCCGGGAGCGGATTTGAACGTTGCGAAGCAAC
GGCCCGGAGGGTGGCGGGCAGGACGCCCGCCATAAACTGCCAGGCATCAAATTAAGCAGAAGGCCATCCT
GACGGATGGCCTTTTTGCGTTTCTACAAACTCTTTTGTTTATTTTTCTAAATACATTCAAATATGTATCC
GCTCATGAGACAATAACCCTGATAAATGCTTCAATAATATTGAAAAAGGAAGAGTATGAGTATTCAACAT
TTCCGTGTCGCCCTTATTCCCTTTTTTGCGGCATTTTGCCTTCCTGTTTTTGCTCACCCAGAAACGCTGG
TGAAAGTAAAAGATGCTGAAGATCAGTTGGGTGCACGAGTGGGTTACATCGAACTGGATCTCAACAGCGG
TAAGATCCTTGAGAGTTTTCGCCCCGAAGAACGTTTTCCAATGATGAGCACTTTTAAAGTTCTGCTATGT
GGCGCGGTATTATCCCGTGTTGACGCCGGGCAAGAGCAACTCGGTCGCCGCATACACTATTCTCAGAATG
ACTTGGTTGAGTACTCACCAGTCACAGAAAAGCATCTTACGGATGGCATGACAGTAAGAGAATTATGCAG
TGCTGCCATAACCATGAGTGATAACACTGCGGCCAACTTACTTCTGACAACGATCGGAGGACCGAAGGAG
CTAACCGCTTTTTTGCACAACATGGGGGATCATGTAACTCGCCTTGATCGTTGGGAACCGGAGCTGAATG
AAGCCATACCAAACGACGAGCGTGACACCACGATGCCTGTAGCAATGGCAACAACGTTGCGCAAACTATT
AACTGGCGAACTACTTACTCTAGCTTCCCGGCAACAATTAATAGACTGGATGGAGGCGGATAAAGTTGCA
GGACCACTTCTGCGCTCGGCCCTTCCGGCTGGCTGGTTTATTGCTGATAAATCTGGAGCCGGTGAGCGTG
GGTCTCGCGGTATCATTGCAGCACTGGGGCCAGATGGTAAGCCCTCCCGTATCGTAGTTATCTACACGAC
GGGGAGTCAGGCAACTATGGATGAACGAAATAGACAGATCGCTGAGATAGGTGCCTCACTGATTAAGCAT
TGGTAACTGTCAGACCAAGTTTACTCATATATACTTTAGATTGATTTAAAACTTCATTTTTAATTTAAAA
GGATCTAGGTGAAGATCCTTTTTGATAATCTCATGACCAAAATCCCTTAACGTGAGTTTTCGTTCCACTG
AGCGTCAGACCCCGTAGAAAAGATCAAAGGATCTTCTTGAGATCCTTTTTTTCTGCGCGTAATCTGCTGC
TTGCAAACAAAACAACCACCGCTACCAGCGGTGGTTTGTTTGCCGGATCAAGAGCTACCAACTCTTTTTC
CGAAGGTAACTGGCTTCAGCAGAGCGCAGATACCAAATACTGTCCTTCTAGTGTAGCCGTAGTTAGGCCA
CCACTTCAAGAACTCTGTAGCACCGCCTACATACCTCGCTCTGCTAATCCTGTTACCAGTGGCTGCTGCC
AGTGGCGATAAGTCGTGTCTTACCGGGTTGGACTCAAGACGATAGTTACCGGATAAGGCGCAGCGGTCGG
GCTGAACGGGGGGTTCGTGCACACAGCCCAGCTTGGAGCGAACGACCTACACCGAACTGAGATACCTACA
GCGTGAGCTATGAGAAAGCGCCACGCTTCCCGAAGGGAGAAAGGCGGACAGGTATCCGGTAAGCGGCAGG
GTCGGAACAGGAGAGCGCACGAGGGAGCTTCCAGGGGGAAACGCCTGGTATCTTTATAGTCCTGTCGGGT
TTCGCCACCTCTGACTTGAGCGTCGATTTTTGTGATGCTCGTCAGGGGGGCGGAGCCTATGGAAAAACGC
CAGCAACGCGGCCTTTTTACGGTTCCTGGCCTTTTGCTGGCCTTTTGCTCACATGTTCTTTCCTGCGTTA
TCCCCTGATTCTGTGGATAACCGTATTACCGCCTTTGAGTGAGCTGATACCGCTCGCCGCAGCCGAACGA
CCGAGCGCAGCGAGTCAGTGAGCGAGGAAGCGGAAGAGCGCCTGATGCGGTATTTTCTCCTTACGCATCT
GTGCGGTATTTCACACCGCATATGGTGCACTCTCAGTACAATCTGCTCTGATGCCGCATAGTTAAGCCAG
TATACACTCCGCTATCGCTACGTGACTGGGTCATGGCTGCGCCCCGACACCCGCCAACACCCGCTGACGC
GCCCTGACGGGCTTGTCTGCTCCCGGCATCCGCTTACAGACAAGCTGTGACCGTCTCCGGGAGCTGCATG
TGTCAGAGGTTTTCACCGTCATCACCGAAACGCGCGAGGCAGCAGATCAATTCGCGCGCGAAGGCGAAGC
GGCATGCATAATGTGCCTGTCAAATGGACGAAGCAGGGATTCTGCAAACCCTATGCTACTCCGTCAAGCC
GTCAATTGTCTGATTCGTTACCAATTATGACAACTTGACGGCTACATCATTCACTTTTTCTTCACAACCG
GCACGGAACTCGCTCGGGCTGGCCCCGGTGCATTTTTTAAATACCCGCGAGAAATAGAGTTGATCGTCAA
AACCAACATTGCGACCGACGGTGGCGATAGGCATCCGGGTGGTGCTCAAAAGCAGCTTCGCCTGGCTGAT
ACGTTGGTCCTCGCGCCAGCTTAAGACGCTAATCCCTAACTGCTGGCGGAAAAGATGTGACAGACGCGAC
GGCGACAAGCAAACATGCTGTGCGACGCTGGCGATATCAAAATTGCTGTCTGCCAGGTGATCGCTGATGT
ACTGACAAGCCTCGCGTACCCGATTATCCATCGGTGGATGGAGCGACTCGTTAATCGCTTCCATGCGCCG
CAGTAACAATTGCTCAAGCAGATTTATCGCCAGCAGCTCCGAATAGCGCCCTTCCCCTTGCCCGGCGTTA
ATGATTTGCCCAAACAGGTCGCTGAAATGCGGCTGGTGCGCTTCATCCGGGCGAAAGAACCCCGTATTGG
CAAATATTGACGGCCAGTTAAGCCATTCATGCCAGTAGGCGCGCGGACGAAAGTAAACCCACTGGTGATA
CCATTCGCGAGCCTCCGGATGACGACCGTAGTGATGAATCTCTCCTGGCGGGAACAGCAAAATATCACCC
GGTCGGCAAACAAATTCTCGTCCCTGATTTTTCACCACCCCCTGACCGCGAATGGTGAGATTGAGAATAT
AACCTTTCATTCCCAGCGGTCGGTCGATAAAAAAATCGAGATAACCGTTGGCCTCAATCGGCGTTAAACC
CGCCACCAGATGGGCATTAAACGAGTATCCCGGCAGCAGGGGATCATTTTGCGCTTCAGCCATACTTTTC
ATACTCCCGCCATTCAGAGAAGAAACCAATTGTCCATATTGCATCAGACATTGCCGTCACTGCGTCTTTT
ACTGGCTCTTCTCGCTAACCAAACCGGTAACCCCGCTTATTAAAAGCATTCTGTAACAAAGCGGGACCAA
AGCCATGACAAAAACGCGTAACAAAAGTGTCTATAATCACGGCAGAAAAGTCCACATTGATTATTTGCAC
GGCGTCACACTTTGCTATGCCATAGCATTTTTATCCATAAGATTAGCGGATCCTACCTGACGCTTTTTAT
CGCAACTCTCTACTGTTTCTCCAT
